Addgene plasmid #217173: pCMV-hAT-12_AMi
Purpose: Mammalian expression vector for expression of hAT-12_AMi transposase (CMV promoter)
Depositing lab: Yong E Zhang. Depositing organization: Institute of Zoology, Chinese Academy of Sciences. Publication: Heterologous survey of 130 DNA transposons in human cells highlights their functional divergence and expands the genome engineering toolbox. Zhang T, Tan S, Tang N, Li Y, Zhang C, Sun J, Guo Y, Gao H, Cai Y, Sun W, Wang C, Fu L, Ma H, Wu Y, Hu X, Zhang X, Gee P, Yan W, Zhao Y, Chen Q, Guo B, Wang H, Zhang YE. Cell. 2024 Jul 11;187(14):3741-3760.e30. doi: 10.1016/j.cell.2024.05.007. Epub 2024 Jun 5. PubMed 38843831.
Backbone
  Vector backbone: pCMV
  Vector type: Mammalian Expression
Growth in bacteria
  Bacterial resistance: Ampicillin, 100 μg/mL
  Growth temperature: 37°C
  Growth strain: DH5alpha
  Copy number: High Copy
Gene/Insert
  Gene/Insert name: hAT-12_AMi transposase
  Species: Synthetic
  Cloning method: Restriction Enzyme; 5′ cloning site Unknown (unknown if destroyed); 3′ cloning site Unknown (unknown if destroyed)
Terms and licenses: Academic/Nonprofit Terms; Industry Terms: Not Available to Industry
How to cite: pCMV-hAT-12_AMi was a gift from Yong E Zhang (Addgene plasmid # 217173 ; http://n2t.net/addgene:217173 ; RRID:Addgene_217173)
