[The description below was written by a language model from this plasmid's Addgene catalogue record and pLannotate feature annotations shown in this document.]
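Description:
pCMV-hAT-12_AMi is a 7,166-nt mammalian expression plasmid built on a pCMV backbone and designed to produce the hAT-12_AMi transposase, a synthetic coding sequence for a hAT-superfamily DNA transposon enzyme. It is propagated in E. coli as a high-copy plasmid through a ColE1/pUC-type origin and selected with ampicillin via the β-lactamase (AmpR) gene and its native promoter. An f1 phage origin is also present, along with remnants of cloning-vector sequence (lac promoter, operator and CAP site, a short lacI fragment and a bom fragment).

Expression is driven by the human cytomegalovirus immediate-early enhancer and promoter at the start of the sequence and terminated by the bovine growth hormone polyadenylation signal. The annotation software did not label the transposase itself. The roughly 2.7 kb unannotated interval between the T7 promoter and the reverse-oriented SP6 promoter is where the insert presumably lies. These flanking phage promoters can serve for in vitro transcription or as sequencing primer sites. The cloning sites are recorded as unknown, and no epitope tag or reporter is annotated.

Downstream, an SV40 early promoter is followed by only a short fragment of a bleomycin-binding protein gene and an SV40 poly(A) signal. This suggests the mammalian selection cassette is truncated, and no mammalian selection marker is stated in the record. The plasmid comes from a survey of 130 DNA transposons tested in human cells. Its stated purpose is simply transposase expression, and in such systems a plasmid of this kind typically acts as the helper supplied alongside a separate transposon donor to assay transposition or for genome engineering.
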