Features (pLannotate 1.2.2; 19 found; start..end, strand, type, name):
      1..380     +  enhancer       CMV enhancer: human cytomegalovirus immediate early enhancer
    381..584     +  promoter       CMV promoter: human cytomegalovirus (CMV) immediate early promoter
    580..613     +  LTR            5' LTR (truncated) (fragment): truncated 5' long terminal repeat (LTR) from HIV-1
    629..647     +  promoter       T7 promoter: promoter for bacteriophage T7 RNA polymerase
   3354..3372    -  promoter       SP6 promoter: promoter for bacteriophage SP6 RNA polymerase
   3398..3622    +  polyA_signal   bGH poly(A) signal: bovine growth hormone polyadenylation signal
   3626..3647    +  promoter       SV40 promoter (fragment): SV40 enhancer and early promoter
   3668..4096    +  rep_origin     f1 ori (sequence partly withheld): f1 bacteriophage origin of replication; arrow indicates direction of (+) strand synthesis
   4110..4439    +  promoter       SV40 promoter: SV40 enhancer and early promoter
   4452..4610    +  CDS            ble (fragment): BLE_KLEPN - Experimental evidence at protein level: Swiss-Prot protein existence level 1. Binding protein with a strong affinity to the bleomycin family of antibiotics. Binds to CL990; an antimitotic-antibiotic compound. From Klebsiella pneumoniae.
   4605..4726    +  polyA_signal   SV40 poly(A) signal: SV40 polyadenylation signal
   4799..4815    -  protein_bind   lac operator: The lac repressor binds to the lac operator to inhibit transcription in E. coli. This inhibition can be relieved by adding lactose or isopropyl-β-D-thiogalactopyranoside (IPTG). lac repressor encoded by lacI
   4823..4853    -  promoter       lac promoter: promoter for the E. coli lac operon
   4868..4889    -  protein_bind   CAP binding site: CAP binding activates transcription in the presence of cAMP. E. coli catabolite activator protein
   4902..4994    -  CDS            lacI (fragment): lac repressor; lacI; The lac repressor binds to the lac operator to inhibit transcription in E. coli. This inhibition can be relieved by adding lactose or isopropyl-β-D-thiogalactopyranoside (IPTG).
   5177..5765    -  rep_origin     ori: high-copy-number ColE1/pMB1/pBR322/pUC origin of replication
   5936..6796    -  CDS            AmpR: β-lactamase; bla; confers resistance to ampicillin, carbenicillin, and related antibiotics
   6797..6901    -  promoter       AmpR promoter: bla
   6960..7012    -  misc_feature   bom (fragment): basis of mobility region from pBR322
>Addgene plasmid #217173 | pCMV-hAT-12_AMi | addgene full sequence | sequence record 441967 | Addgene NGS Result
GACATTGATTATTGACTAGTTATTAATAGTAATCAATTACGGGGTCATTAGTTCATAGCCCATATATGGA
GTTCCGCGTTACATAACTTACGGTAAATGGCCCGCCTGGCTGACCGCCCAACGACCCCCGCCCATTGACG
TCAATAATGACGTATGTTCCCATAGTAACGCCAATAGGGACTTTCCATTGACGTCAATGGGTGGAGTATT
TACGGTAAACTGCCCACTTGGCAGTACATCAAGTGTATCATATGCCAAGTACGCCCCCTATTGACGTCAA
TGACGGTAAATGGCCCGCCTGGCATTATGCCCAGTACATGACCTTATGGGACTTTCCTACTTGGCAGTAC
ATCTACGTATTAGTCATCGCTATTACCATGGTGATGCGGTTTTGGCAGTACATCAATGGGCGTGGATAGC
GGTTTGACTCACGGGGATTTCCAAGTCTCCACCCCATTGACGTCAATGGGAGTTTGTTTTGGCACCAAAA
TCAACGGGACTTTCCAAAATGTCGTAACAACTCCGCCCCATTGACGCAAATGGGCGGTAGGCGTGTACGG
TGGGAGGTCTATATAAGCAGAGCTCTCTGGCTAACTAGAGAACCCACTGCTTACTGGCTTATCGAAATTA
ATACGACTCACTATAGGGAGACCCAAGCTTGGTACCGAGCTCGGATCCACTAGTAACGGCCGCCAGTGTG
CTGGAATTCGCCGCCACCATGAAGCGCACCTATCAGAGCGGTGCGAGCAAACGCAAAGAGACTAAGGAAA
AAAAAGCGCGCGATGAAAAAGGTCGCCAGACCCTGGATCAATTCGGCTGGGTGGTGAAAGGCAACAAGGA
AGTGGGTAGCGGTACCGGTGATGCAGGTGGTACCTCACTGGCAGGCGATGAGGAATATAGCGATCACGAG
AACATCACCAAAGAAGCGAGCAGCGATGTTGCGGGCGAATGCGAAAATGAAAGCGGCCTGGTGGTGCAAG
CGGAGGGTGATATTGCGAGCAACGAAAAGAACGAAACCATTGACCTGGTTTCAGGCAGCGCGCCTGAACT
GCATCAGGAAATGTTTAGCAACGATCCTGCGACCTGGGGCCATTTAGATCGCCTGCAGCGCGATCTGATT
GTGAGCAAAGGCCCGCCTCCTAAGCCTGCAAGCTTCCCGTGCGATAGCAGCAAGTGGAGCTTTCCGACCA
GCGTGTTTTGCAAAACCCTGAGCAACGATGAGAGCGTGAAGCGCGACTGGCTGATTTGGAGCCATAAGGC
GGCAGGCCTGTTTTGTTTTCCGTGCTGCCTGTTTCGCGACCAGAACAAAAACCAGGCGCTGTATCATAGC
CGCTTTTGCCATGGCGGCGTGAATGACAATTGGCGCAAGCTGTACGATAAAGTGAAAAGCCATGAAGCGA
ACAGCGGCCACTTACAGCATTACTTACAGTGGAAAGACCTGGCGAATGCGTTAAGCGGCAAGGGTGCGAT
TGACAACGCCCTGGAAAAAGGCATTCATAGCGAAAAGGAGAAATGGCGCAAAGTGCTGCGTGGCCTGGTT
GATGTGACCCTGTTTCTGGCCGAACAGAACTTACCGTTCCGCGGTAGCCATAGCACCCTGGAACATGATG
ATTGCGGCCTGTTTCTGAGCACCGTGCAGTTCATCAGCAAGTATAACCAGGATCTGAACTGCCACCTGGA
AACCGTTACCGAACACCGTATGGCAGGCGAACGCATGCAAGCGCATTACATGAGCTGGCGCAGCCAGAAC
GAATATCTGGAAGTGTGCGCGAAAAAGGTGCTGAACACCATTCTGGAAGAAGTGCGCAACGCGCGCTATT
ATGGCATTATCGTGGATGGCACCCCGGATGTTTCACATACCGAGCAGCTGGTGTTTATTATGCGCTACGT
GCATGAGAAGGACGGCAAGTGGGATGTGCAGGAACGCTTTCTGAAAATGGTGGACTGCGACAAAAAAAAG
GGCGTGGATATTGTGGAACAGATCAAGAAGGTGCTGGCGGAATGCAAAGTGGAGCTGCAAAACTGTCGCG
GCCAGGGCTATGATAACGCCAGCAACATGAGCGGCAAGTATCAGGGCGTGAAAACCCGCATTCAGGACGA
AAATCCGCAGGCGCTGTTTAGCCCTTGTAGCGCGCATAGCCTGAATCTGTGCGGTACCCACGCGATGGAA
AAGAGCCCGGAAGTGAAAACCTATTTTGGCAACGTGCAGAAACTGTATACCGTGTTTAGCTGCAGCCCTG
CGCGTTGGAAGATACTGCAAGAAACCGCGGGCTTAAGCCTGCATAGCGTGTCAACCACCCGTTGGAGCAG
CCGTATTGACGCTGTGCGTCCTCTGGTGAAGAACCCTAAAGGCATGCTGGATAGCCTGTTTAAGATTGAG
GAAGAACTGGATCTGACCGCCGAAACCCAAGCAGATGTGAGCGGCCTGATTGAATGGATGCAGAGCTTTG
AATTTATCCTGCTGACCACCGTGTGGTATAAAATTCTGCAGAGCATCAACATTCGCAGCAAGCTGGTGCA
AGGCAGCAAACTGACCATGGAAGAGGGCGTGCAGCATGTGAAAAGCCTGCTGGAAGAAATCCAGCGCCTG
AATGATAGCTGGCCGAGCTTACTGACCGAAGCGAAAGTGATTGCCGAAGGCCTGGGCATTACCACTGAGT
TCAAGCGCACCCATCGTCGTATTCGCCGCACCAAACATTTCCATAACGAACCTGCCAACACCGAGCATAC
TATCAGCAGCCCGGAAGATAAATTTCGCGTGGAGGTGTTTATTACCGCCATGGATATGCTGCTGAGCGAT
CTGCGTAGCTTAGCGGAAACCACCGGTAAACTGAGCAGCCTGTTTAGCCCTATCCTGGACCCTCCTGCAG
TTGCAGAGGATGAAGAAATTGCGAAGTTCGCGGAAAGCCTGAGCACTACCTATCCTCGCGACGTGAACAA
AGACGAACTGCAGGAGGAACTGTGCCTGTTTTACAAAATTCGCAAGGACAGCAACTTATGTACCAGCGGC
GGTGCAATGGGTACCGCGTTAGAACTGCTGAACCAGATCTACGGCAAAGGCGTGGAATCAGTGTTCCCGC
AGATTTGCATTTGCCTGCGCATGCTGATCGCGTTACCTGTTAGCGCAGCGAGCGGTGAACGTACCTTCAG
CAAGCTGAAAATCATCAAGAACTATCTGCGCAGCGCGATCGGTGAAGATCGTCTGAACCACCTGATTATG
CTGAGCGTGGAGAACGCACTGGCGAAACAGATTAACTACGACGATGTGATCGATGATTTTGCGAGCATGA
AAGCGCGCAAAAAGTACTTCACCTGATGAGCGGCCGCTCGAGCATGCATCTAGAGGGCCCTATTCTATAG
TGTCACCTAAATGCTAGAGCTCGCTGATCAGCCTCGACTGTGCCTTCTAGTTGCCAGCCATCTGTTGTTT
GCCCCTCCCCCGTGCCTTCCTTGACCCTGGAAGGTGCCACTCCCACTGTCCTTTCCTAATAAAATGAGGA
AATTGCATCGCATTGTCTGAGTAGGTGTCATTCTATTCTGGGGGGTGGGGTGGGGCAGGACAGCAAGGGG
GAGGATTGGGAAGACAATAGCAGGCATGCTGGGGATGCGGTGGGCTCTATGGCTTCTGAGGCGGAAAGAA
CCAGCTGGGGCTCTAGGGGGTATCCCC
[124 nt withheld, positions 3668-3791]
C
[91 nt withheld, positions 3793-3883]
A
[49 nt withheld, positions 3885-3933]
CCTTTGACGTTGGAGTCCACGTTCTTT
[37 nt withheld, positions 3961-3997]
ACCCTATCTCGGTCTATTCTTTTGATTTATAAGGGATTTTGCCGATTTCGGCCTATTGGTTAAAAAATGA
GCTGATTTAACAAAAATTTAACGCGAATTAATTCTGTGGAATGTGTGTCAGTTAGGGTGTGGAAAGTCCC
CAGGCTCCCCAGCAGGCAGAAGTATGCAAAGCATGCATCTCAATTAGTCAGCAACCAGGTGTGGAAAGTC
CCCAGGCTCCCCAGCAGGCAGAAGTATGCAAAGCATGCATCTCAATTAGTCAGCAACCATAGTCCCGCCC
CTAACTCCGCCCATCCCGCCCCTAACTCCGCCCAGTTCCGCCCATTCTCCGCCCCATGGCTGACTAATTT
TTTTTATTTATGCAGAGGCCGAGGCCGCCTCTGCCTCTGAGCTATTCCAGAAGTAGTGAGGAGGCTTTTT
TGGAGGCCTAGGCTTTTGCAAAAAGCTCCCCGAAATGACCGACCAAGCGACGCCCAACCTGCCATCACGA
GATTTCGATTCCACCGCCGCCTTCTATGAAAGGTTGGGCTTCGGAATCGTTTTCCGGGACGCCGGCTGGA
TGATCCTCCAGCGCGGGGATCTCATGCTGGAGTTCTTCGCCCACCCCAACTTGTTTATTGCAGCTTATAA
TGGTTACAAATAAAGCAATAGCATCACAAATTTCACAAATAAAGCATTTTTTTCACTGCATTCTAGTTGT
GGTTTGTCCAAACTCATCAATGTATCTTATCATGTCTGTATACCGTCGACCTCTAGCTAGAGCTTGGCGT
AATCATGGTCATAGCTGTTTCCTGTGTGAAATTGTTATCCGCTCACAATTCCACACAACATACGAGCCGG
AAGCATAAAGTGTAAAGCCTGGGGTGCCTAATGAGTGAGCTAACTCACATTAATTGCGTTGCGCTCACTG
CCCGCTTTCCAGTCGGGAAACCTGTCGTGCCAGCTGCATTAATGAATCGGCCAACGCGCGGGGAGAGGCG
GTTTGCGTATTGGGCGCTCTTCCGCTTCCTCGCTCACTGACTCGCTGCGCTCGGTCGTTCGGCTGCGGCG
AGCGGTATCAGCTCACTCAAAGGCGGTAATACGGTTATCCACAGAATCAGGGGATAACGCAGGAAAGAAC
ATGTGAGCAAAAGGCCAGCAAAAGGCCAGGAACCGTAAAAAGGCCGCGTTGCTGGCGTTTTTCCATAGGC
TCCGCCCCCCTGACGAGCATCACAAAAATCGACGCTCAAGTCAGAGGTGGCGAAACCCGACAGGACTATA
AAGATACCAGGCGTTTCCCCCTGGAAGCTCCCTCGTGCGCTCTCCTGTTCCGACCCTGCCGCTTACCGGA
TACCTGTCCGCCTTTCTCCCTTCGGGAAGCGTGGCGCTTTCTCATAGCTCACGCTGTAGGTATCTCAGTT
CGGTGTAGGTCGTTCGCTCCAAGCTGGGCTGTGTGCACGAACCCCCCGTTCAGCCCGACCGCTGCGCCTT
ATCCGGTAACTATCGTCTTGAGTCCAACCCGGTAAGACACGACTTATCGCCACTGGCAGCAGCCACTGGT
AACAGGATTAGCAGAGCGAGGTATGTAGGCGGTGCTACAGAGTTCTTGAAGTGGTGGCCTAACTACGGCT
ACACTAGAAGAACAGTATTTGGTATCTGCGCTCTGCTGAAGCCAGTTACCTTCGGAAAAAGAGTTGGTAG
CTCTTGATCCGGCAAACAAACCACCGCTGGTAGCGGTGGTTTTTTTGTTTGCAAGCAGCAGATTACGCGC
AGAAAAAAAGGATCTCAAGAAGATCCTTTGATCTTTTCTACGGGGTCTGACGCTCAGTGGAACGAAAACT
CACGTTAAGGGATTTTGGTCATGAGATTATCAAAAAGGATCTTCACCTAGATCCTTTTAAATTAAAAATG
AAGTTTTAAATCAATCTAAAGTATATATGAGTAAACTTGGTCTGACAGTTACCAATGCTTAATCAGTGAG
GCACCTATCTCAGCGATCTGTCTATTTCGTTCATCCATAGTTGCCTGACTCCCCGTCGTGTAGATAACTA
CGATACGGGAGGGCTTACCATCTGGCCCCAGTGCTGCAATGATACCGCGAGACCCACGCTCACCGGCTCC
AGATTTATCAGCAATAAACCAGCCAGCCGGAAGGGCCGAGCGCAGAAGTGGTCCTGCAACTTTATCCGCC
TCCATCCAGTCTATTAATTGTTGCCGGGAAGCTAGAGTAAGTAGTTCGCCAGTTAATAGTTTGCGCAACG
TTGTTGCCATTGCTACAGGCATCGTGGTGTCACGCTCGTCGTTTGGTATGGCTTCATTCAGCTCCGGTTC
CCAACGATCAAGGCGAGTTACATGATCCCCCATGTTGTGCAAAAAAGCGGTTAGCTCCTTCGGTCCTCCG
ATCGTTGTCAGAAGTAAGTTGGCCGCAGTGTTATCACTCATGGTTATGGCAGCACTGCATAATTCTCTTA
CTGTCATGCCATCCGTAAGATGCTTTTCTGTGACTGGTGAGTACTCAACCAAGTCATTCTGAGAATAGTG
TATGCGGCGACCGAGTTGCTCTTGCCCGGCGTCAATACGGGATAATACCGCGCCACATAGCAGAACTTTA
AAAGTGCTCATCATTGGAAAACGTTCTTCGGGGCGAAAACTCTCAAGGATCTTACCGCTGTTGAGATCCA
GTTCGATGTAACCCACTCGTGCACCCAACTGATCTTCAGCATCTTTTACTTTCACCAGCGTTTCTGGGTG
AGCAAAAACAGGAAGGCAAAATGCCGCAAAAAAGGGAATAAGGGCGACACGGAAATGTTGAATACTCATA
CTCTTCCTTTTTCAATATTATTGAAGCATTTATCAGGGTTATTGTCTCATGAGCGGATACATATTTGAAT
GTATTTAGAAAAATAAACAAATAGGGGTTCCGCGCACATTTCCCCGAAAAGTGCCACCTGACGTCGACGG
ATCGGGAGATCTCCCGATCCCCTATGGTGCACTCTCAGTACAATCTGCTCTGATGCCGCATAGTTAAGCC
AGTATCTGCTCCCTGCTTGTGTGTTGGAGGTCGCTGAGTAGTGCGCGAGCAAAATTTAAGCTACAACAAG
GCAAGGCTTGACCGACAATTGCATGAAGAATCTGCTTAGGGTTAGGCGTTTTGCGCTGCTTCGCGATGTA
CGGGCCAGATATACGCGTT
